>Addgene plasmid #18536 | T4 Lysozyme R119-[A] WT* | addgene partial sequence | sequence record 24322 | 3primeUP
CTANCGAAAAAGCCCGCTCATTAGGCGGGCTCAGATCTGCTCATGTTTGACAGCTTATCATCGATAAGCT
TCGGCAATAAATTCTTGATATGTTTTCATATGTTTCCTTTAAATATTTTAATTAGTAATTGTCTATTCAA
GTAATTGTGAATATACTATCACAATTCCAAGAGAAAGTAAACAGCTTTATAGATTTTTATACGCGTCCCA
AGTGCCAGTTCTAAACGTTGTAATGACTCGTTTTGCGCGATTAGGTGTTTGATTATACCATCTACTTTTA
GCTAAGTTAACTGCTGCTTCATCCCAGCGTTTTTGTTGAAGCATTGCACGTAAAGAGTTAGTAAATCCTG
CCACACCGGTTTCTCCCATTTGGAAAACCATATTAATCAATGCAGCGCGACGAACCGCATCAAGAGAATC
ATAAACCGGTTTTAATTTAGCATTTCTCAGAATTCCGCGAACAGCAGCATCAACATCCTGATTAAAGAGT
TTTTCAGCCTCATCTTTTGTAATTACACCATTAGTATTACGCCCAATAGCTTTATCTAATTCAGATTTAG
CAGCATTAAGTGATGGACTTTTTGTAAGCAAATGACCGATGCCAATAGTGTAATAGCCTTCTGTGTCTTT
ATAGATTTTAAGTCTAAGACCTTCATCTATACGTAACATTTCAAATATATTCATAATACCTCCTAAGCAT
CGATGGATCCTGTTTCCTGTGTGAAATTGTTATCCGCTCACAATTCCACACATTATACGAGCCGATGATA
ATTGTCACAGGGGATGGGAGTAGCTGACCTGTTCCGGGTGAATGTACCGCTACATCNCAATAACGAGCGA
NA
