[The description below was written by a language model from this plasmid's Addgene catalogue record.]
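Description:
T4 Lysozyme R119-[A] WT* is a bacterial expression plasmid built on the pHS1403 backbone (about 5 kb without insert) that carries a mutant form of the bacteriophage T4 lysozyme gene (gene e). It is maintained in E. coli as a high-copy plasmid under ampicillin selection. The record does not name the origin of replication or the promoter that drives expression, and no feature table is provided, so the regulatory elements of the backbone cannot be described from the information given.

The insert is roughly 600 bp and was cloned by restriction digestion between a 5′ BamHI site and a 3′ HindIII site, both of which remain intact. This means the lysozyme cassette can be excised or exchanged. According to the depositor's comments, the BamHI site lies 27 bp from the start codon and the HindIII site 115 bp from the stop codon, so the fragment includes short flanking untranslated regions around the coding sequence. The mutation is recorded as "R119-[A] WT*". The notation suggests an alanine insertion adjacent to Arg119, made in the "WT*" background, a label commonly used for the cysteine-free pseudo-wild-type T4 lysozyme. The record does not spell out either point, so this reading should be treated as an interpretation. No fusion tags or reporters are listed.

The construct is suited to producing this lysozyme variant recombinantly in bacteria. T4 lysozyme mutants of this kind are generally used as model proteins for studying how sequence changes affect protein structure, stability and folding, although the record does not state a specific purpose.
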