Addgene plasmid #18536: T4 Lysozyme R119-[A] WT*
Depositing lab: Brian Matthews. Depositing organization: University of Oregon.
Backbone
  Vector backbone: pHS1403
  Backbone size w/o insert (bp): 5000
  Vector type: Bacterial Expression
Growth in bacteria
  Bacterial resistance: Ampicillin, 100 μg/mL
  Growth temperature: 37°C
  Growth strain: DH5alpha
  Copy number: High Copy
Gene/Insert
  Gene/Insert name: T4 Lysozyme (alt name: 26 or 15)
  Species: Bacteriophage T4
  Insert size (bp): 600
  Mutation: R119-[A] WT*
  GenBank ID: NP_049736
  Entrez Gene: e (a.k.a. T4p123)
  Cloning method: Restriction Enzyme; 5′ cloning site BamHI (not destroyed); 3′ cloning site HindIII (not destroyed)
  Sequencing primers: 5′ na; 3′ GGCGTATCACGAGGCCC
Terms and licenses: Academic/Nonprofit Terms; Industry Terms: Not Available to Industry
Depositor comments: The BamHI site is 27 bp from the ATG and the HindIII site is 115 bp from the stop.
How to cite: T4 Lysozyme R119-[A] WT* was a gift from Brian Matthews (Addgene plasmid # 18536 ; http://n2t.net/addgene:18536 ; RRID:Addgene_18536)
